>Addgene plasmid #56438 | EGFP-Profilin-10 | depositor partial sequence | sequence record 87330 | insert sequence
CGTGTACGGTGGGAGGTCTATATAAGCAGAGCTGGTTTAGTGAACCGTCAGATCCGCTAGCGCTACCGGT
CGCCACCATGGTGAGCAAGGGCGAGGAGCTGTTCACCGGGGTGGTGCCCATCCTGGTCGAGCTGGACGGC
GACGTAAACGGCCACAAGTTCAGCGTGTCCGGCGAGGGCGAGGGCGATGCCACCTACGGCAAGCTGACCC
TGAAGTTCATCTGCACCACCGGCAAGCTGCCCGTGCCCTGGCCCACCCTCGTGACCACCCTGACCTACGG
CGTGCAGTGCTTCAGCCGCTACCCCGACCACATGAAGCAGCACGACTTCTTCAAGTCCGCCATGCCCGAA
GGCTACGTCCAGGAGCGCACCATCTTCTTCAAGGACGACGGCAACTACAAGACCCGCGCCGAGGTGAAGT
TCGAGGGCGACACCCTGGTGAACCGCATCGAGCTGAAGGGCATCGACTTCAAGGAGGACGGCAACATCCT
GGGGCACAAGCTGGAGTACAACTACAACAGCCACAACGTCTATATCATGGCCGACAAGCAGAAGAACGGC
ATCAAGGTGAACTTCAAGATCCGCCACAACATCGAGGACGGCAGCGTGCAGCTCGCCGACCACTACCAGC
AGAACACCCCCATCGGCGACGGCCCCGTGCTGCTGCCCGACAACCACTACCTGAGCACCCAGTCCGCCCT
GAGCAAAGACCCCAACGAGAAGCGCGATCACATGGTCCTGCTGGAGTTCGTGACCGCCGCCGGGATCACT
CTCGGCATGGACGAGCTGTACAAGTCCGGACTCAGATCTCGAGCTCAAGCTTCCATGGCCGGGTGGAACG
CCTACATCGACAGCCTTATGGCGGACGGGACCTGTCAGGACGCGGCCATCGTAGGCTACAAGGACTCGCC
CTCCGTCTGGGCCGCCGTCCCCGGGAAGACCTTCGTTAGCATTACGCCAGCTGAGGTTGGTGTCCTGGTA
GGCAAAGACCGGTCAAGTTTTTTCGTCAATGGGCTGACACTTGGGGGCCAGAAATGTTCTGTGATCCGGG
ACTCACTGCTGCAAGACGGGGAATTTACAATGGATCTTCGTACCAAGAGCACCGGAGGAGCCCCCACCTT
CAATGTCACTGTCACCATGACTGCCAAGACGCTAGTCCTGCTGATGGGCAAAGAAGGTGTCCACGGTGGT
TTGATCAACAAGAAATGTTATGAAATGGCCTCTCACCTGCGGCGTTCCCAGTACTAAGGATCCACCGGAT
CTAGATAACTGATCATAATCAGCCATACCACATTTGTAGAGGTTTTACTTGCTTTAAAAAACCTCCCACA
CCTCCCCCTGAACCTGAAA
