>Addgene plasmid #56438 | EGFP-Profilin-10 | addgene partial sequence | sequence record 106290 | SV40pA-R 5'-GAAATTTGTGATGCTATTGC-3'
GCTGCATAACAAGTTAACAACAACAATTGCATTCATTTTATGTTTCAGGTTCAGGGGGAGGTGTGGGAGG
TTTTTTAAAGCAAGTAAAACCTCTACAAATGTGGTATGGCTGATTATGATCAGTTATCTAGATCCGGTGG
ATCCTTAGTACTGGGAACGCCGCAGGTGAGAGGCCATTTCATAACATTTCTTGTTGATCAAACCACCGTG
GACACCTTCTTTGCCCATCAGCAGGACTAGCGTCTTGGCAGTCATGGTGACAGTGACATTGAAGGTGGGG
GCTCCTCCGGTGCTCTTGGTACGAAGATCCATTGTAAATTCCCCGTCTTGCAGCAGTGAGTCCCGGATCA
CAGAACATTTCTGGCCCCCAAGTGTCAGCCCATTGACGAAAAAACTTGACCGGTCTTTGCCTACCAGGAC
ACCAACCTCAGCTGGCGTAATGCTAACGAAGGTCTTCCCGGGGACGGCGGCCCAGACGGAGGGCGAGTCC
TTGTAGCCTACGATGGCCGCGTCCTGACAGGTCCCGTCCGCCATAAGGCTGTCGATGTAGGCGTTCCACC
CGGCCATGGAAGCTTGAGCTCGAGATCTGAGTCCGGACTTGTACAGCTCGTCCATGCCGAGAGTGATCCC
GGCGGCGGTCACGAACTCCAGCAGGACCATGTGATCGCGCTTCTCGTTGGGGTCTTTGCTCAGGGCGGAC
TGGGTGCTCAGGTAGTGGTTGTCGGGCAGCAGCACGGGGCCGTCGCCGATGGGGGTGTTCTGCTGGTAGT
GGTCGGCGAGCTGCACGCTGCCGTCCTCGATGTTGTGGCGGATCTTGAAGTTCACCTTGATGCCGTTCTT
CTGCTTGTCGGCCATGATATAGACGTTGTGGCTGTTGTAGTTGTACTCCAGCTT
