[The description below was written by a language model from this plasmid's Addgene catalogue record.]
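Description:
EGFP-Profilin-10 is a mammalian expression plasmid built on an EGFP fusion backbone of about 4.75 kb (size without insert). It is designed to produce mouse profilin tagged with enhanced green fluorescent protein. The plasmid is maintained at high copy number in standard E. coli cloning strains under kanamycin selection. It also carries a neomycin resistance marker, so transfected mammalian cells can be selected with G418, for example to derive stable lines. No feature table accompanies the record, so the origin of replication and the exact arrangement of the resistance cassette are not stated. The listed 3′ sequencing primer implies that an SV40 polyadenylation signal lies downstream of the coding region.

The payload is the Mus musculus profilin coding sequence, referenced to a RefSeq transcript and expressed from the strong constitutive CMV promoter. EGFP is supplied by the backbone and sits at the N terminus of the fusion, so profilin follows the fluorescent protein in a single open reading frame. The "10" in the name may refer to the length of the linker between the two parts, but the record does not explain it, and the cloning method is listed as unknown. Profilin is a small actin-monomer-binding protein that regulates filament assembly, which fits the catalogued cytoskeletal localization of the fusion. The construct is intended as a fluorescent localization marker for imaging profilin and the associated actin cytoskeleton in mammalian cells. Its recorded excitation of 488 nm and emission of 507 nm are typical of EGFP.
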