Addgene plasmid #56438: EGFP-Profilin-10
Purpose: Localization: Cytoskeleton, Excitation: 488, Emission: 507
Depositing lab: Michael Davidson. Depositing organization: Florida State University, Tallahassee.
Backbone
  Vector backbone: EGFP
  Backbone size w/o insert (bp): 4750
  Vector type: Mammalian Expression
  Selectable markers: Neomycin (select with G418)
Growth in bacteria
  Bacterial resistance: Kanamycin, 50 μg/mL
  Growth temperature: 37°C
  Growth strain: DH5alpha
  Copy number: High Copy
Gene/Insert
  Gene/Insert name: Profilin (alt name: NM_011072.4)
  Species: M. musculus (mouse)
  Promoter: CMV
  Tag / fusion protein: EGFP (N terminal on backbone)
  Cloning method: Unknown
  Sequencing primers: 5′ CMV-F; 3′ SV40pA-R
Terms and licenses: Academic/Nonprofit Terms; Industry Terms
Depositor comments: . Excitation = 488; Emission = 507
How to cite: EGFP-Profilin-10 was a gift from Michael Davidson (Addgene plasmid # 56438 ; http://n2t.net/addgene:56438 ; RRID:Addgene_56438)
